Addgene plasmid #32997: pCTX-myc-HIPK2 KD
Depositing lab: Sergei Sokol. Depositing organization: Icahn School of Medicine at Mount Sinai. Publication: Regulation of TCF3 by Wnt-dependent phosphorylation during vertebrate axis specification. Hikasa H, Ezan J, Itoh K, Li X, Klymkowsky MW, Sokol SY. Dev Cell. 2010 Oct 19;19(4):521-32. 10.1016/j.devcel.2010.09.005 PubMed 20951344.
Backbone
  Vector backbone: pCTX-myc
  Backbone manufacturer: Sergei Sokol
Growth in bacteria
  Bacterial resistance: Ampicillin, 100 μg/mL
  Growth temperature: 37°C
  Growth strain: DH5alpha
  Copy number: Unknown
Gene/Insert
  Gene/Insert name: HIPK2
  Species: X. laevis (frog)
  Mutation: K217>R (in the catalytic lysine) and STY348-350>AAF (in the activation loop)
  Entrez Gene: hipk2
  Promoter: SCMV
  Tag / fusion protein: 6XMyc (N terminal on backbone)
  Cloning method: Restriction Enzyme; 5′ cloning site EcoRI (unknown if destroyed); 3′ cloning site XbaI (unknown if destroyed)
  Sequencing primers: 5′ T7; 3′ SP6; xHIPK2-R (ttaatgccggtctcgttttc)
Terms and licenses: Academic/Nonprofit Terms; Industry Terms: Not Available to Industry
Depositor comments: Note from depositing lab: The X. laevis catalytic K217 residue corresponds to the mouse catalytic residue K221, in which a similar mutation, K221A, has been previously investigated.
How to cite: pCTX-myc-HIPK2 KD was a gift from Sergei Sokol (Addgene plasmid # 32997 ; http://n2t.net/addgene:32997 ; RRID:Addgene_32997)
