[The description below was written by a language model from this plasmid's Addgene catalogue record.]
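Description:
pCTX-myc-HIPK2 KD is an expression plasmid built on the pCTX-myc backbone, a laboratory-made vector that supplies six tandem Myc epitopes upstream of the cloning site. It is propagated in E. coli under ampicillin selection; the record does not state the origin of replication or copy number, and no feature table is available to confirm the other backbone elements. The listed sequencing primers (T7 upstream and SP6 downstream of the insert) suggest that phage promoter sequences flank the cloning region, but the record does not say whether these are intended for in vitro transcription.

The insert is Xenopus laevis HIPK2 (homeodomain-interacting protein kinase 2), cloned between EcoRI and XbaI sites and expressed from a promoter recorded as SCMV (presumably a simian cytomegalovirus promoter), yielding a protein with an N-terminal 6xMyc tag for detection or immunoprecipitation. "KD" denotes a kinase-dead variant carrying two sets of changes: K217R, which replaces the catalytic lysine, and STY348-350 to AAF, which alters residues in the activation loop. The depositor notes that frog K217 corresponds to mouse K221, where a comparable K221A substitution has been studied previously.

The associated publication concerns Wnt-dependent phosphorylation of TCF3 during vertebrate axis specification, so this construct most plausibly serves as a catalytically inactive control or interfering form alongside wild-type HIPK2 in studies of that pathway. The specific expression system or delivery route used is not stated in the record.
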