>Addgene plasmid #32997 | pCTX-myc-HIPK2 KD | addgene partial sequence | sequence record 41154 | T7 5'-TAATACGACTCACTATAGGG-3'
CTAGTACGGCCGCCAGTGTGCTGGAATTCTGCAGATCGATTTAAAGCTATGGAGCAAAAGCTCATTTCTG
AAGAGGACTTGAATGAAATGGAGCAAAAGCTCATTTCTGAAGAGGACTTGAATGAAATGGAGCAAAAGCT
CATTTCTGAAGAGGACTTGAATGAAATGGAGCAAAAGCTCATTTCTGAAGAGGACTTGAATGAAATGGAG
CAAAAGCTCATTTCTGAAGAGGACTTGAATGAAATGGAGAGCTTGGGCGACCTCACCATGGAGCAAAAGC
TCATTTCTGAAGAGGACTTGAATTCAGCCTCTCATTTACAGATATTTTCCTCTCACGGCCTCCCATTGAG
GGCCTTTTGTAGCGTGAAGAAGCCGAAGCTTGAACTGAGCCCGGGCTGGGATATGACCGGTTACGGTTGC
CACAGCAAGGTCTATAACTCGGGCAAGAACAGCTCCACGTCTGGCCAACCGGTGCTCAGCCACGCCTCCC
TCCTCCAAACATCTTACGAGCAGACAGTCATCTTTCCCACCAGTGTGGGCCACATTGTGGTGACCTCCTC
CAGTAACGGTTCTTCATCGGCGACTGGTCAGGCCTTAGGTGGCCCTCAAACCAACCTGATGCGTCGCAGT
ACGGTCAGCCTTCTGGACACCTACCAGAAGTGTGGGT
