>Addgene plasmid #32997 | pCTX-myc-HIPK2 KD | addgene partial sequence | sequence record 41538 | xHIPK2-R  5'-ttaatgccggtctcgttttc-3'
GGGGAGTCGCCATCCCTGTTGAAGAAACGAGTGGTCTTTGTACCAGAGCTCAGTAAGTATTCCGCAGGCA
AACCCTGTGTTTGGGAGATGTAGCGGATCTGGTCATATTCCGATGCTCCGGGGTACAAAGGCCACCCCAA
AAATAGCTCAGCTATCACGCACCCCAAAGACCACATGTCGATGGCTTCGCAGAAAGGTAACCCCAAGATA
ATCTCAGGAGCCCTGTAATATCTGGACTGCAAGAAGGCGGCGCACACGGCTTTTGACACATGACTTGCAG
AACCGAAATCTATGACCTTGACTCTATACGGCTGCCTGGAAGGATCCACCAGCATGATGTTCTCCGGCTT
CAAGTCAGCATGAATAAGCCCCAAACTCTTCAGTTTCATTAGAGCGGTTCCCACCTGCTGGAGCACTGGC
CGAATATACTTGAGGGGCAAGGGGCTGAATTTGTTCTGCTTCAGGAAGTCATAGAGGTTCTGCTCGAGCA
TCTCAAAGACGAGGCAGGTGTGGTTCTTGTGCTGAAAACACTCGTAGGCTCTCACAAAATTGTAGTCATC
GGCACTCTCCGTACTGAGCCGGGCCAAGATGCTCACTTCGATCTGGCCTTGCCTCGCGTATGATGGGTGG
TTCTTCAGGATCCTGATGGCCACAATCTCATTGGTTCCCCTCTTCCAGCATTTTACCACTTGACCGAATG
TTCCTCTGCCCAGGAACTCCAACACCTCATAAGTGTTGGTCATGGAGCAGAGGACTTCGTGTTGCACCAG
CTGATAATCCCCTTCACTGTTGGAGCCACTGTTTTTGGAGGTGGCTGTGGAGGTGGTGGCAGCAGTGGTG
CCGCTAGCATTGTTTTGGGTGTTGGGGGGATGCTCATCGACAATCTGTACACTGCTGTTATTCTCCAG
